Addgene plasmid #158566: pLIX403-iRFP-ccdB-Puro
Purpose: (Empty Backbone) Set of empty Gateway Cloning compatible, inducible, lentiviral vectors with various mammalian selection markers and N-terminal fluorescent protein fusions
Depositing lab: Alejandro Chavez. Depositing organization: Columbia University.
Backbone
  Vector backbone: pLIX403
  Vector type: Mammalian Expression, Lentiviral
  Selectable markers: Puromycin
  Tag / fusion protein: iRFP (N terminal on backbone)
Growth in bacteria
  Bacterial resistance: Chloramphenicol and Ampicillin, 25 & 100 μg/mL
  Growth temperature: 30°C
  Growth strain: ccdB Survival
  Copy number: High Copy
Gene/Insert
  Gene/Insert name: None
Terms and licenses: Academic/Nonprofit Terms; Industry Terms: Not Available to Industry
How to cite: pLIX403-iRFP-ccdB-Puro was a gift from Alejandro Chavez (Addgene plasmid # 158566 ; http://n2t.net/addgene:158566 ; RRID:Addgene_158566)
