[The description below was written by a language model from this plasmid's Addgene catalogue record and pLannotate feature annotations shown in this document.]
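Description:
pLIX403-iRFP-ccdB-Puro is an empty Gateway destination vector built on the pLIX403 backbone, designed for doxycycline-inducible expression of N-terminally iRFP-tagged proteins in mammalian cells after lentiviral delivery. It belongs to a set of related backbones that differ in their mammalian selection marker and fluorescent fusion partner. The viral frame is of the self-inactivating HIV-1 type: an RSV promoter drives a truncated 5' LTR, followed by the Ψ packaging signal, a gag fragment, the RRE and cPPT/CTS, with a WPRE and a ΔU3 3' LTR at the downstream end. In bacteria the plasmid replicates from a high-copy ColE1/pUC origin and carries ampicillin resistance. The Gateway cassette adds chloramphenicol resistance, and because the cassette also encodes the CcdB toxin, the unrecombined vector has to be maintained in a ccdB-tolerant strain.

The inducible unit consists of a tight TRE promoter (seven tet operators plus a minimal CMV promoter) driving iRFP713, a near-infrared fluorescent protein that requires biliverdin as cofactor. This is followed directly by the attR1–CmR–ccdB–attR2 cassette. An LR reaction with an entry clone replaces that cassette with the gene of interest, which is intended to produce an iRFP fusion, while ccdB counterselects non-recombinant plasmids in standard E. coli strains. Downstream, a human PGK promoter drives puromycin N-acetyltransferase followed by an rtTA3-type reverse tetracycline transactivator. The element linking these two coding sequences is not annotated. Because the transactivator and the selection marker sit in the same provirus, a single transduction gives puromycin-selectable cells in which doxycycline switches on the tagged protein. No insert is present in this record.
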