Features (pLannotate 1.2.2; 34 found; start..end, strand, type, name):
      1..315     +  promoter       tight TRE promoter: Tet-responsive promoter PTight, consisting of seven tet operator sequences followed by the minimal CMV promoter
    332..1279    +  CDS            iRFP713: iRFP713 is a basic (constitutively fluorescent) near ir fluorescent protein published in 2011, derived from Rhodopseudomonas palustris. It has low acid sensitivity. It requires the cofactor biliverdin for fluorescence.
   1310..1434    +  protein_bind   attR1: mutant version of attR; recombination site for the Gateway® LR reaction LR Clonase™
   1459..1489    +  promoter       lac UV5 promoter: E. coli lac promoter with an "up" mutation
   1513..1542    +  promoter       cat promoter (fragment): promoter of the E. coli cat gene encoding chloramphenicol acetyltransferase
   1543..2202    +  CDS            CmR: chloramphenicol acetyltransferase; cat; confers resistance to chloramphenicol
   2381..2539    +  CDS            ccdA (fragment): CCDA_ECO57 - Also known as H, letA. Experimental evidence at protein level: Swiss-Prot protein existence level 1. Antitoxin component of a type II toxin-antitoxin (TA) system which inhibits the post-segregational killing (PSK) of plasmid-free cells, also referred to as a plasmid addiction system. Binds to and blocks the activity of CcdB; will also remove bound CcdB protein from the CcdB-GyrA complex by forming a CcdA-CcdB complex, a process termed rejuvenation. Functions as a transcriptional corepressor for the ccdAB operon, repression also requires CcdB (By similarity). From Escherichia coli
   2544..2846    +  CDS            ccdB: CCDB_ECOLI - Also known as G, letB, letD. Experimental evidence at protein level: Swiss-Prot protein existence level 1. Toxic component of a type II toxin-antitoxin (TA) system, functioning in plasmid maintainence. Responsible for the post- segregational killing (PSK) of plasmid-free cells, also referred to as a plasmid addiction system. Half-life of over 2 hours. Cell killing by CcdB is accompanied by filamentation, defects in chromosome and plasmid segregation, defects in cell division, formation of anucleate cells, decreased DNA synthesis and plasmid loss. Interferes with the activity of DN
   2890..3014    -  protein_bind   attR2: mutant version of attR; recombination site for the Gateway® LR reaction LR Clonase™
   3073..3091    +  CDS            9xHis (fragment): 9xHis affinity tag
   3101..3611    +  promoter       hPGK promoter: human phosphoglycerate kinase 1 promoter
   3627..4216    +  CDS            PuroR: puromycin N-acetyltransferase; pac from Streptomyces; confers resistance to puromycin
   4287..4984    +  CDS            rtTA3 (fragment): reverse tetracycline transactivator 3 activates expression from Tet-responsive promoters in the presence of doxycycline
   4914..5024    +  CDS            VP48: 3 tandem repeats of the minimal activation domain of herpes simplex virus VP16 (Cheng et al., 2013)
   5060..5608    +  misc_feature   WPRE (fragment): woodchuck hepatitis virus posttranscriptional regulatory element
   5634..5705    +  CDS            nef (fragment): NEF_HV1Z2 - Experimental evidence at protein level: Swiss-Prot protein existence level 1. Extracellular Nef protein targets CD4(+) T-lymphocytes for apoptosis by interacting with CXCR4 surface receptors. From Human immunodeficiency virus type 1 group M subtype D (isolate Z2/CDC-Z34) (HIV-1).
   5707..5940    +  LTR            3' LTR (ΔU3): self-inactivating 3' long terminal repeat (LTR) from HIV-1
   6012..6133    +  polyA_signal   SV40 poly(A) signal: SV40 polyadenylation signal
   6173..6308    +  rep_origin     SV40 ori: SV40 origin of replication
   6316..6379    +  promoter       AmpR promoter: bla
   6380..7240    +  CDS            AmpR: β-lactamase; bla; confers resistance to ampicillin, carbenicillin, and related antibiotics
   7411..7999    +  rep_origin     ori: high-copy-number ColE1/pMB1/pBR322/pUC origin of replication
   8182..8274    +  CDS            lacI (fragment): lac repressor; lacI; The lac repressor binds to the lac operator to inhibit transcription in E. coli. This inhibition can be relieved by adding lactose or isopropyl-β-D-thiogalactopyranoside (IPTG).
   8287..8308    +  protein_bind   CAP binding site: CAP binding activates transcription in the presence of cAMP. E. coli catabolite activator protein
   8323..8353    +  promoter       lac promoter: promoter for the E. coli lac operon
   8361..8377    +  protein_bind   lac operator: The lac repressor binds to the lac operator to inhibit transcription in E. coli. This inhibition can be relieved by adding lactose or isopropyl-β-D-thiogalactopyranoside (IPTG). lac repressor encoded by lacI
   8422..8440    +  promoter       T3 promoter: promoter for bacteriophage T3 RNA polymerase
   8468..8694    +  promoter       RSV promoter: Rous sarcoma virus enhancer/promoter
   8695..8875    +  LTR            5' LTR (truncated): truncated 5' long terminal repeat (LTR) from HIV-1
   8922..9047    +  misc_feature   HIV-1 Ψ: packaging signal of human immunodeficiency virus type 1
   9031..9394    +  CDS            HIV-1 gag (fragment): gag protein from human immunodeficiency virus 1; gag
   9540..9773    +  misc_feature   RRE: The Rev response element (RRE) of HIV-1 allows for Rev-dependent mRNA export from the nucleus to the cytoplasm.
  10150..10174   +  CDS            Rev (fragment): human immunodeficiency virus 1 (HIV-1) Rev protein; rev; enhances nuclear export of unspliced and incompletely spliced viral mRNAs
  10215..10332   +  misc_feature   cPPT/CTS: central polypurine tract and central termination sequence of HIV-1
>Addgene plasmid #158566 | pLIX403-iRFP-ccdB-Puro | addgene full sequence | sequence record 309881 | Addgene NGS Result
GAGTTTACTCCCTATCAGTGATAGAGAACGTATGTCGAGTTTACTCCCTATCAGTGATAGAGAACGATGT
CGAGTTTACTCCCTATCAGTGATAGAGAACGTATGTCGAGTTTACTCCCTATCAGTGATAGAGAACGTAT
GTCGAGTTTACTCCCTATCAGTGATAGAGAACGTATGTCGAGTTTATCCCTATCAGTGATAGAGAACGTA
TGTCGAGTTTACTCCCTATCAGTGATAGAGAACGTATGTCGAGGTAGGCGTGTACGGTGGGAGGCCTATA
TAAGCAGAGCTCGTTTAGTGAACCGTCAGATCGCCTGGAGAATTGGCTAGCATGGCGGAAGGATCCGTCG
CCAGGCAGCCTGACCTCTTGACCTGCGACGATGAGCCGATCCATATCCCCGGTGCCATCCAACCGCATGG
ACTGCTGCTCGCCCTCGCCGCCGACATGACGATCGTTGCCGGCAGCGACAACCTTCCCGAACTCACCGGA
CTGGCGATCGGCGCCCTGATCGGCCGCTCTGCGGCCGATGTCTTCGACTCGGAAACGCACAACCGTCTGA
CGATCGCCTTGGCCGAGCCCGGGGCGGCCGTCGGAGCACCGATCACTGTCGGCTTCACGATGCGAAAGGA
CGCAGGCTTCATCGGCTCCTGGCATCGCCATGATCAGCTCATCTTCCTCGAGCTCGAGCCTCCCCAGCGG
GACGTCGCCGAGCCGCAGGCGTTCTTCCGCCGCACCAACAGCGCCATCCGCCGCCTGCAGGCCGCCGAAA
CCTTGGAAAGCGCCTGCGCCGCCGCGGCGCAAGAGGTGCGGAAGATTACCGGCTTCGATCGGGTGATGAT
CTATCGCTTCGCCTCCGACTTCAGCGGCGAAGTGATCGCAGAGGATCGGTGCGCCGAGGTCGAGTCAAAA
CTAGGCCTGCACTATCCTGCCTCAACCGTGCCGGCGCAGGCCCGTCGGCTCTATACCATCAACCCGGTAC
GGATCATTCCCGATATCAATTATCGGCCGGTGCCGGTCACCCCAGACCTCAATCCGGTCACCGGGCGGCC
GATTGATCTTAGCTTCGCCATCCTGCGCAGCGTATCGCCCGTCCATCTGGAGTTCATGCGCAACATAGGC
ATGCACGGCACGATGTCGATCTCGATTTTGCGCGGCGAGCGACTGTGGGGATTGATCGTTTGCCATCACC
GAACGCCGTACTACGTCGATCTCGATGGCCGCCAAGCCTGCGAGCTAGTCGCCCAGGTTCTGGCCTGGCA
GATCGGCGTGATGGAAGAGGGGGCCGGCCATATCAGCGGCTCTGGTTCGACAAGTTTGTACAAAAAAGCT
GAACGAGAAACGTAAAATGATATAAATATCAATATATTAAATTAGATTTTGCATAAAAAACAGACTACAT
AATACTGTAAAACACAACATATCCAGTCACTATGGCGGCCGCATTAGGCACCCCAGGCTTTACACTTTAT
GCTTCCGGCTCGTATAATGTGTGGATTTTGAGTTAGGATCCGTCGAGATTTTCAGGAGCTAAGGAAGCTA
AAATGGAGAAAAAAATCACTGGATATACCACCGTTGATATATCCCAATGGCATCGTAAAGAACATTTTGA
GGCATTTCAGTCAGTTGCTCAATGTACCTATAACCAGACCGTTCAGCTGGATATTACGGCCTTTTTAAAG
ACCGTAAAGAAAAATAAGCACAAGTTTTATCCGGCCTTTATTCACATTCTTGCCCGCCTGATGAATGCTC
ATCCGGAATTCCGTATGGCAATGAAAGACGGTGAGCTGGTGATATGGGATAGTGTTCACCCTTGTTACAC
CGTTTTCCATGAGCAAACTGAAACGTTTTCATCGCTCTGGAGTGAATACCACGACGATTTCCGGCAGTTT
CTACACATATATTCGCAAGATGTGGCGTGTTACGGTGAAAACCTGGCCTATTTCCCTAAAGGGTTTATTG
AGAATATGTTTTTCGTCTCAGCCAATCCCTGGGTGAGTTTCACCAGTTTTGATTTAAACGTGGCCAATAT
GGACAACTTCTTCGCCCCCGTTTTCACCATGGGCAAATATTATACGCAAGGCGACAAGGTGCTGATGCCG
CTGGCGATTCAGGTTCATCATGCCGTTTGTGATGGCTTCCATGTCGGCAGAATGCTTAATGAATTACAAC
AGTACTGCGATGAGTGGCAGGGCGGGGCGTAAAGATCTGGATCCGGCTTACTAAAAGCCAGATAACAGTA
TGCGTATTTGCGCGCTGATTTTTGCGGTATAAGAATATATACTGATATGTATACCCGAAGTATGTCAAAA
AGAGGTATGCTATGAAGCAGCGTATTACAGTGACAGTTGACAGCGACAGCTATCAGTTGCTCAAGGCATA
TATGATGTCAATATCTCCGGTCTGGTAAGCACAACCATGCAGAATGAAGCCCGTCGTCTGCGTGCCGAAC
GCTGGAAAGCGGAAAATCAGGAAGGGATGGCTGAGGTCGCCCGGTTTATTGAAATGAACGGCTCTTTTGC
TGACGAGAACAGGGGCTGGTGAAATGCAGTTTAAGGTTTACACCTATAAAAGAGAGAGCCGTTATCGTCT
GTTTGTGGATGTACAGAGTGATATTATTGACACGCCCGGGCGACGGATGGTGATCCCCCTGGCCAGTGCA
CGTCTGCTGTCAGATAAAGTCTCCCGTGAACTTTACCCGGTGGTGCATATCGGGGATGAAAGCTGGCGCA
TGATGACCACCGATATGGCCAGTGTGCCGGTCTCCGTTATCGGGGAAGAAGTGGCTGATCTCAGCCACCG
CGAAAATGACATCAAAAACGCCATTAACCTGATGTTCTGGGGAATATAAATGTCAGGCTCCCTTATACAC
AGCCAGTCTGCAGGTCGACCATAGTGACTGGATATGTTGTGTTTTACAGTATTATGTAGTCTGTTTTTTA
TGCAAAATCTAATTTAATATATTGATATTTATATCATTTTACGTTTCTCGTTCAGCTTTCTTGTACAAAG
TGGTTGCAGGAAAGCCAATCCCAAACCCACTCCTAGGTCTCGACAGTACAGCATAGACCGGTCCACCACC
ACCACCACCACTAAGGATCCGGGGTTGGGGTTGCGCCTTTTCCAAGGCAGCCCTGGGTTTGCGCAGGGAC
GCGGCTGCTCTGGGCGTGGTTCCGGGAAACGCAGCGGCGCCGACCCTGGGTCTCGCACATTCTTCACGTC
CGTTCGCAGCGTCACCCGGATCTTCGCCGCTACCCTTGTGGGCCCCCCGGCGACGCTTCCTGCTCCGCCC
CTAAGTCGGGAAGGTTCCTTGCGGTTCGCGGCGTGCCGGACGTGACAAACGGAAGCCGCACGTCTCACTA
GTACCCTCGCAGACGGACAGCGCCAGGGAGCAATGGCAGCGCGCCGACCGCGATGGGCTGTGGCCAATAG
CGGCTGCTCAGCAGGGCGCGCCGAGAGCAGCGGCCGGGAAGGGGCGGTGCGGGAGGCGGGGTGTGGGGCG
GTAGTGTGGGCCCTGTTCCTGCCCGCGCGGTGTTCCGCATTCTGCAAGCCTCCGGAGCGCACGTCGGCAG
TCGGCTCCCTCGTTGACCGAATCACCGACCTCTCTCCCCAGCTTAATTAATTCACCATGACCGAGTACAA
GCCCACGGTGCGCCTCGCCACCCGCGACGACGTCCCCAGGGCCGTACGCACCCTCGCCGCCGCGTTCGCC
GACTACCCCGCCACGCGCCACACCGTCGATCCGGACCGCCACATCGAGCGGGTCACCGAGCTGCAAGAAC
TCTTCCTCACGCGCGTCGGGCTCGACATCGGCAAGGTGTGGGTCGCGGACGACGGCGCCGCGGTGGCGGT
CTGGACCACGCCGGAGAGCGTCGAAGCGGGGGCGGTGTTCGCCGAGATCGGCCCGCGCATGGCCGAGTTG
AGCGGTTCCCGGCTGGCCGCGCAGCAACAGATGGAAGGCCTCCTGGCGCCGCACCGGCCCAAGGAGCCCG
CGTGGTTCCTGGCCACCGTCGGCGTCTCGCCCGACCACCAGGGCAAGGGTCTGGGCAGCGCCGTCGTGCT
CCCCGGAGTGGAGGCGGCCGAGCGCGCCGGGGTGCCCGCCTTCCTGGAGACCTCCGCGCCCCGCAACCTC
CCCTTCTACGAGCGGCTCGGCTTCACCGTCACCGCCGACGTCGAGGTGCCCGAAGGACCGCGCACCTGGT
GCATGACCCGCAAGCCTGCAGGTCCCGGTGCCGAAGGTAGAGGTTCTCTCCTCACTTGTGGTGATGTTGA
AGAAAACCCTGGTCCAATGTCTAGACTGGACAAGAGCAAAGTCATAAACGGAGCTCTGGAATTACTCAAT
GGTGTCGGTATCGAAGGCCTGACGACAAGGAAACTCGCTCAAAAGCTGGGAGTTGAGCAGCCTACCCTGT
ACTGGCACGTGAAGAACAAGCGGGCCCTGCTCGATGCCCTGCCAATCGAGATGCTGGACAGGCATCATAC
CCACTTCTGCCCCCTGGAAGGCGAGTCATGGCAAGACTTTCTGCGGAACAACGCCAAGTCATACCGCTGT
GCTCTCCTCTCACATCGCGACGGGGCTAAAGTGCATCTCGGCACCCGCCCAACAGAGAAACAGTACGAAA
CCCTGGAAAATCAGCTCGCGTTCCTGTGTCAGCAAGGCTTCTCCCTGGAGAACGCACTGTACGCTCTGTC
CGCCGTGGGCCACTTTACACTGGGCTGCGTATTGGAGGAACAGGAGCATCAAGTAGCAAAAGAGGAAAGA
GAGACACCTACCACCGATTCTATGCCCCCACTTCTGAGACAAGCAATTGAGCTGTTCGACCGGCAGGGAG
CCGAACCTGCCTTCCTTTTCGGCCTGGAACTAATCATATGTGGCCTGGAGAAACAGCTAAAGTGCGAAAG
CGGCGGGCCGACCGACGCCCTTGACGATTTTGACTTAGACATGCTCCCAGCCGATGCCCTTGACGACTTT
GACCTTGATATGCTGCCTGCTGACGCTCTTGACGATTTTGACCTTGACATGCTCCCCGGGTAACTAAGTA
AGGATCGATCCAAGATATCGTATTCTTAACTATGTTGCTCCTTTTACGCTATGTGGATACGCTGCTTTAA
TGCCTTTGTATCATGCTATTGCTTCCCGTATGGCTTTCATTTTCTCCTCCTTGTATAAATCCTGGTTGCT
GTCTCTTTATGAGGAGTTGTGGCCCGTTGTCAGGCAACGTGGCGTGGTGTGCACTGTGTTTGCTGACGCA
ACCCCCACTGGTTGGGGCATTGCCACCACCTGTCAGCTCCTTTCCGGGACTTTCGCTTTCCCCCTCCCTA
TTGCCACGGCGGAACTCATCGCCGCCTGCCTTGCCCGCTGCTGGACAGGGGCTCGGCTGTTGGGCACTGA
CAATTCCGTGGTGTTGTCGGGGAAGCTGACGTCCTTTCCATGGCTGCTCGCCTGTGTTGCCACCTGGATT
CTGCGCGGGACGTCCTTCTGCTACGTCCCTTCGGCCCTCAATCCAGCGGACCTTCCTTCCCGCGGCCTGC
TGCCGGCTCTGCGGCCTCTTCCGCGTCTTCGCCTTCGCCCTCAGACGAGTCGGATCTCCCTTTGGGCCGC
CTCCCCGCCTGTTTCGCCTCGGCGTCCGGACTAGAGGTACCTTTAAGACCAATGACTTACAAGGCAGCTG
TAGATCTTAGCCACTTTTTAAAAGAAAAGGGGGGACTGGAAGGGCTAATTCACTCCCAACGAAGACAAGA
TCTGCTTTTTGCTTGTACTGGGTCTCTCTGGTTAGACCAGATCTGAGCCTGGGAGCTCTCTGGCTAACTA
GGGAACCCACTGCTTAAGCCTCAATAAAGCTTGCCTTGAGTGCTTCAAGTAGTGTGTGCCCGTCTGTTGT
GTGACTCTGGTAACTAGAGATCCCTCAGACCCTTTTAGTCAGTGTGGAAAATCTCTAGCAGTAGTAGTTC
ATGTCATCTTATTATTCAGTATTTATAACTTGCAAAGAAATGAATATCAGAGAGTGAGAGGAACTTGTTT
ATTGCAGCTTATAATGGTTACAAATAAAGCAATAGCATCACAAATTTCACAAATAAAGCATTTTTTTCAC
TGCATTCTAGTTGTGGTTTGTCCAAACTCATCAATGTATCTTATCATGTCTGGCTCTAGCTATCCCGCCC
CTAACTCCGCCCATCCCGCCCCTAACTCCGCCCAGTTCCGCCCATTCTCCGCCCCATGGCTGACTAATTT
TTTTTATTTATGCAGAGGCCGAGGCCGCCTCGGCCTCTGAGCTATTCCAGAAGTAGTGAGGAGGCTTTTT
TGGAGGCCTTTCAAATATGTATCCGCTCATGAGACAATAACCCTGATAAATGCTTCAATAATATTGAAAA
AGGAAGAGTATGAGTATTCAACATTTCCGTGTCGCCCTTATTCCCTTTTTTGCGGCATTTTGCCTTCCTG
TTTTTGCTCACCCAGAAACGCTGGTGAAAGTAAAAGATGCTGAAGATCAGTTGGGTGCACGAGTGGGTTA
CATCGAACTGGATCTCAACAGCGGTAAGATCCTTGAGAGTTTTCGCCCCGAAGAACGTTTTCCAATGATG
AGCACTTTTAAAGTTCTGCTATGTGGCGCGGTATTATCCCGTATTGACGCCGGGCAAGAGCAACTCGGTC
GCCGCATACACTATTCTCAGAATGACTTGGTTGAGTACTCACCAGTCACAGAAAAGCATCTTACGGATGG
CATGACAGTAAGAGAATTATGCAGTGCTGCCATAACCATGAGTGATAACACTGCGGCCAACTTACTTCTG
ACAACGATCGGAGGACCGAAGGAGCTAACCGCTTTTTTGCACAACATGGGGGATCATGTAACTCGCCTTG
ATCGTTGGGAACCGGAGCTGAATGAAGCCATACCAAACGACGAGCGTGACACCACGATGCCTGTAGCAAT
GGCAACAACGTTGCGCAAACTATTAACTGGCGAACTACTTACTCTAGCTTCCCGGCAACAATTAATAGAC
TGGATGGAGGCGGATAAAGTTGCAGGACCACTTCTGCGCTCGGCCCTTCCGGCTGGCTGGTTTATTGCTG
ATAAATCTGGAGCCGGTGAGCGTGGGTCTCGCGGTATCATTGCAGCACTGGGGCCAGATGGTAAGCCCTC
CCGTATCGTAGTTATCTACACGACGGGGAGTCAGGCAACTATGGATGAACGAAATAGACAGATCGCTGAG
ATAGGTGCCTCACTGATTAAGCATTGGTAACTGTCAGACCAAGTTTACTCATATATACTTTAGATTGATT
TAAAACTTCATTTTTAATTTAAAAGGATCTAGGTGAAGATCCTTTTTGATAATCTCATGACCAAAATCCC
TTAACGTGAGTTTTCGTTCCACTGAGCGTCAGACCCCGTAGAAAAGATCAAAGGATCTTCTTGAGATCCT
TTTTTTCTGCGCGTAATCTGCTGCTTGCAAACAAAAAAACCACCGCTACCAGCGGTGGTTTGTTTGCCGG
ATCAAGAGCTACCAACTCTTTTTCCGAAGGTAACTGGCTTCAGCAGAGCGCAGATACCAAATACTGTTCT
TCTAGTGTAGCCGTAGTTAGGCCACCACTTCAAGAACTCTGTAGCACCGCCTACATACCTCGCTCTGCTA
ATCCTGTTACCAGTGGCTGCTGCCAGTGGCGATAAGTCGTGTCTTACCGGGTTGGACTCAAGACGATAGT
TACCGGATAAGGCGCAGCGGTCGGGCTGAACGGGGGGTTCGTGCACACAGCCCAGCTTGGAGCGAACGAC
CTACACCGAACTGAGATACCTACAGCGTGAGCTATGAGAAAGCGCCACGCTTCCCGAAGGGAGAAAGGCG
GACAGGTATCCGGTAAGCGGCAGGGTCGGAACAGGAGAGCGCACGAGGGAGCTTCCAGGGGGAAACGCCT
GGTATCTTTATAGTCCTGTCGGGTTTCGCCACCTCTGACTTGAGCGTCGATTTTTGTGATGCTCGTCAGG
GGGGCGGAGCCTATGGAAAAACGCCAGCAACGCGGCCTTTTTACGGTTCCTGGCCTTTTGCTGGCCTTTT
GCTCACATGTTCTTTCCTGCGTTATCCCCTGATTCTGTGGATAACCGTATTACCGCCTTTGAGTGAGCTG
ATACCGCTCGCCGCAGCCGAACGACCGAGCGCAGCGAGTCAGTGAGCGAGGAAGCGGAAGAGCGCCCAAT
ACGCAAACCGCCTCTCCCCGCGCGTTGGCCGATTCATTAATGCAGCTGGCACGACAGGTTTCCCGACTGG
AAAGCGGGCAGTGAGCGCAACGCAATTAATGTGAGTTAGCTCACTCATTAGGCACCCCAGGCTTTACACT
TTATGCTTCCGGCTCGTATGTTGTGTGGAATTGTGAGCGGATAACAATTTCACACAGGAAACAGCTATGA
CCATGATTACGCCAAGCGCGCAATTAACCCTCACTAAAGGGAACAAAAGCTGGAGCTGCAAGCTTAATGT
AGTCTTATGCAATACTCTTGTAGTCTTGCAACATGGTAACGATGAGTTAGCAACATGCCTTACAAGGAGA
GAAAAAGCACCGTGCATGCCGATTGGTGGAAGTAAGGTGGTACGATCGTGCCTTATTAGGAAGGCAACAG
ACGGGTCTGACATGGATTGGACGAACCACTGAATTGCCGCATTGCAGAGATATTGTATTTAAGTGCCTAG
CTCGATACATAAACGGGTCTCTCTGGTTAGACCAGATCTGAGCCTGGGAGCTCTCTGGCTAACTAGGGAA
CCCACTGCTTAAGCCTCAATAAAGCTTGCCTTGAGTGCTTCAAGTAGTGTGTGCCCGTCTGTTGTGTGAC
TCTGGTAACTAGAGATCCCTCAGACCCTTTTAGTCAGTGTGGAAAATCTCTAGCAGTGGCGCCCGAACAG
GGACTTGAAAGCGAAAGGGAAACCAGAGGAGCTCTCTCGACGCAGGACTCGGCTTGCTGAAGCGCGCACG
GCAAGAGGCGAGGGGCGGCGACTGGTGAGTACGCCAAAAATTTTGACTAGCGGAGGCTAGAAGGAGAGAG
ATGGGTGCGAGAGCGTCAGTATTAAGCGGGGGAGAATTAGATCGCGATGGGAAAAAATTCGGTTAAGGCC
AGGGGGAAAGAAAAAATATAAATTAAAACATATAGTATGGGCAAGCAGGGAGCTAGAACGATTCGCAGTT
AATCCTGGCCTGTTAGAAACATCAGAAGGCTGTAGACAAATACTGGGACAGCTACAACCATCCCTTCAGA
CAGGATCAGAAGAACTTAGATCATTATATAATACAGTAGCAACCCTCTATTGTGTGCATCAAAGGATAGA
GATAAAAGACACCAAGGAAGCTTTAGACAAGATAGAGGAAGAGCAAAACAAAAGTAAGACCACCGCACAG
CAAGCGGCCGCTGATCTTCAGACCTGGAGGAGGAGATATGAGGGACAATTGGAGAAGTGAATTATATAAA
TATAAAGTAGTAAAAATTGAACCATTAGGAGTAGCACCCACCAAGGCAAAGAGAAGAGTGGTGCAGAGAG
AAAAAAGAGCAGTGGGAATAGGAGCTTTGTTCCTTGGGTTCTTGGGAGCAGCAGGAAGCACTATGGGCGC
AGCGTCAATGACGCTGACGGTACAGGCCAGACAATTATTGTCTGGTATAGTGCAGCAGCAGAACAATTTG
CTGAGGGCTATTGAGGCGCAACAGCATCTGTTGCAACTCACAGTCTGGGGCATCAAGCAGCTCCAGGCAA
GAATCCTGGCTGTGGAAAGATACCTAAAGGATCAACAGCTCCTGGGGATTTGGGGTTGCTCTGGAAAACT
CATTTGCACCACTGCTGTGCCTTGGAATGCTAGTTGGAGTAATAAATCTCTGGAACAGATTTGGAATCAC
ACGACCTGGATGGAGTGGGACAGAGAAATTAACAATTACACAAGCTTAATACACTCCTTAATTGAAGAAT
CGCAAAACCAGCAAGAAAAGAATGAACAAGAATTATTGGAATTAGATAAATGGGCAAGTTTGTGGAATTG
GTTTAACATAACAAATTGGCTGTGGTATATAAAATTATTCATAATGATAGTAGGAGGCTTGGTAGGTTTA
AGAATAGTTTTTGCTGTACTTTCTATAGTGAATAGAGTTAGGCAGGGATATTCACCATTATCGTTTCAGA
CCCACCTCCCAACCCCGAGGGGACAATTCTCGACCTCGAGACAAATGGCAGTATTCATCCACAATTTTAA
AAGAAAAGGGGGGATTGGGGGGTACAGTGCAGGGGAAAGAATAGTAGACATAATAGCAACAGACATACAA
ACTAAAGAATTACAAAAACAAATTACAAAAATTCAAAATTTTCGGGTTTATTACAGGGACAGCAGAGATC
CACTTTGGCCGCGAATCGATATGTC
